>Addgene plasmid #140158 | YIplac128-pOst1-ESCargo(Orange) | depositor full sequence | sequence record 271645 | YIplac128-pOst1-ESCargo(Orange) sequence 5927 bps
TAGGTGCTGTGGGTGGTCCTAAATGGGGTACAGGTAGTGTTAGACCTGAACAAGGTTTACTAAAAATCCG
TAAAGAACTTCAATTGTACGCCAACTTAAGACCATGTAACTTTGCATCCGACTCTCTTTTAGACTTATCT
CCAATCAAGCCACAATTTGCTAAAGGTACTGACTTCGTTGTTGTCAGAGAATTAGTGGGAGGTATTTACT
TTGGTAAGAGAAAGGAAGACGATGGTGATGGTGTCGCTTGGGATAGTGAACAATACACCGTTCCAGAAGT
GCAAAGAATCACAAGAATGGCCGCTTTCATGGCCCTACAACATGAGCCACCATTGCCTATTTGGTCCTTG
GATAAAGCTAATGTTTTGGCCTCTTCAAGATTATGGAGAAAAACTGTGGAGGAAACCATCAAGAACGAAT
TTCCTACATTGAAGGTTCAACATCAATTGATTGATTCTGCCGCCATGATCCTAGTTAAGAACCCAACCCA
CCTAAATGGTATTATAATCACCAGCAACATGTTTGGTGATATCATCTCCGATGAAGCCTCCGTTATCCCA
GGTTCCTTGGGTTTGTTGCCATCTGCGTCCTTGGCCTCTTTGCCAGACAAGAACACCGCATTTGGTTTGT
ACGAACCATGCCACGGTTCTGCTCCAGATTTGCCAAAGAATAAGGTTGACCCTATCGCCACTATCTTGTC
TGCTGCAATGATGTTGAAATTGTCATTGAACTTGCCTGAAGAAGGTAAGGCCATTGAAGATGCAGTTAAA
AAGGTTTTGGATGCAGGTATCAGAACTGGTGATTTAGGTGGTTCCAACAGTACCACCGAAGTCGGTGATG
CTGTCGCCGAAGAAGTTAAGAAAATCCTTGCTTAAAAAGATTCTCTTTTTTTATGATATTTGTACATAAA
CTTTATAAATGAAATTCATAATAGAAACGACACGAAATTACAAAATGGAATATGTTCATAGGGTAGGCCC
TTTCGTCTCGCGCGTTTCGGTGATGACGGTGAAAACCTCTGACACATGCAGCTCCCGGAGACGGTCACAG
CTTGTCTGTAAGCGGATGCCGGGAGCAGACAAGCCCGTCAGGGCGCGTCAGCGGGTGTTGGCGGGTGTCG
GGGCTGGCTTAACTATGCGGCATCAGAGCAGATTGTACTGAGAGTGCACCATATGCGGTGTGAAATACCG
CACAGATGCGTAAGGAGAAAATACCGCATCAGGCGGACCTTAATACATTCAGACACTTCTGCGGTATCAC
CCTACTTATTCCCTTCGAGATTATATCTAGGAACCCATCAGGTTGGTGGAAGATTACCCGTTCTAAGACT
TTTCAGCTTCCTCTATTGATGTTACACCTGGACACCCCTTTTCTGGCATCCAGTTTTTAATCTTCAGTGG
CATGTGAGATTCTCCGAAATTAATTAAAGCAATCACACAATTCTCTCGGATACCACCTCGGTTGAAACTG
ACAGGTGGTTTGTTACGCATGCTAATGCAAAGGAGCCTATATACCTTTGGCTCGGCTGCTGTAACAGGGA
ATATAAAGGGCAGCATAATTTAGGAGTTTAGTGAACTTGCAACATTTACTATTTTCCCTTCTTACGTAAA
TATTTTTCTTTTTAATTCTAAATCAATCTTTTTCAATTTTTTGTTTGTATTCTTTTCTTGCTTAAATCTA
TAACTACAAAAAACACATACATAAACTAAAAGAATTCAAAAATGAGGCAGGTTTGGTTCTCTTGGATTGT
GGGATTGTTCCTATGTTTTTTCAACGTGTCTTCTGCTGCGCCGGTGAACACCACCGATAGCACTGAGAAC
GTCATCAAGCCCTTCATGCGCTTCAAGGTGCACATGGAGGGCTCCGTGAACGGCCACGAGTTCGAGATCG
AGGGCGAGGGCGAGGGCAAGCCCTACGAGGGCACCCAGACCGCCAAGCTGCAGGTGACCAAGGGCGGCCC
CCTGCCCTTCGCCTGGGACATCCTGTCCCCCCAGTTCACCTACGGCTCCAAGGCCTACGTGAAGCACCCC
GCCGACATCCCCGACTACAAGAAGCTGTCCTTCCCCGAGGGCTTCAAGTGGGAGCGCGTGATGAACTTCG
AGGACGGCGGCGTGGTGACCGTGACCCAGGACTCCTCCCTGCAGGACGGCACCTTCATCTACCACGTGAA
GTTCATCGGCGTGAACTTCCCCTCCGACGGCCCCGTAATGCAGAAGAAGACTCTGGGCTGGGAGCCCTCC
ACCGAGCGCCTGTACCCCCGCGACGGCGTGCTGAAGGGCGAGATCCACAAGGCGCTGAAGCTGAAGGGCG
GCGGCCACTACCTGGTGGAGTTCAAGACAATCTACATGGCCAAGAAGCCCGTGAAGCTGCCCGGCTACTA
CTACGTGGACTCCAAGCTGGACATCACCTCCCACAACGAGGACTACACCGTGGTGGAGCAGTACGAGCGC
GCCGAGGCCCGCCACCACCTGTTCCAGGGATCCTCTAGAGGAGTGCAGGTGGAAACCATCTCCCCAGGAG
ACGGGCGCACCTTCCCCAAGCGCGGCCAGACCGTTGTGGTGCACTACACCGGGATGCTTGAAGATGGAAA
GAAACTAGATTCCTCCCGGGACAGAAACAAGCCCTTTAAGTTTATGCTAGGCAAGCAGGAGGTGATCCGA
GGCTGGGAAGAAGGGGTTGCCCAGATGAGTGTGGGTCAGAGAGCCAAACTGACTATATCTCCAGATTATG
CCTATGGTGCCACTGGGCACCCAGGCGTTATCCCACCACATGCCACTCTCGTCTTCGATGTGGAGCTTCT
AAAACTGGAATAAACTAGAGTCATCATGTAATTAGTTATGTCACGCTTACATTCACGCCCTCCCCCCACA
TCCGCTCTAACCGAAAAGGAAGGAGTTAGACAACCTGAAGTCTAGGTCCCTATTTATTTTTTTATAGTTA
TGTTAGTATTAAGAACGTTATTTATATTTCAAATTTTTCTTTTTTTTCTGTACAGACGCGTGTACGCATG
TAACATTATACTGAAAACCTTGCTTGAGAAGGTTTTGGGACGCTCGAAGGCTTTAATTTGCAAGCTTGGC
GTAATCATGGTCATAGCTGTTTCCTGTGTGAAATTGTTATCCGCTCACAATTCCACACAACATACGAGCC
GGAAGCATAAAGTGTAAAGCCTGGGGTGCCTAATGAGTGAGCTAACTCACATTAATTGCGTTGCGCTCAC
TGCCCGCTTTCCAGTCGGGAAACCTGTCGTGCCAGCTGCATTAATGAATCGGCCAACGCGCGGGGAGAGG
CGGTTTGCGTATTGGGCGTCTTCCGCTTCCTCGCTCACTGACTCGCTGCGCTCGGTCGTTCGGCTGCGGC
GAGCGGTATCAGCTCACTCAAAGGCGGTAATACGGTTATCCACAGAATCAGGGGATAACGCAGGAAAGAA
CATGTGAGCAAAAGGCCAGCAAAAGGCCAGGAACCGTAAAAAGGCCGCGTTGCTGGCGTTTTTCCATAGG
CTCCGCCCCCCTGACGAGCATCACAAAAATCGACGCTCAAGTCAGAGGTGGCGAAACCCGACAGGACTAT
AAAGATACCAGGCGTTTCCCCCTGGAAGCTCCCTCGTGCGCTCTCCTGTTCCGACCCTGCCGCTTACCGG
ATACCTGTCCGCCTTTCTCCCTTCGGGAAGCGTGGCGCTTTCTCATAGCTCACGCTGTAGGTATCTCAGT
TCGGTGTAGGTCGTTCGCTCCAAGCTGGGCTGTGTGCACGAACCCCCCGTTCAGCCCGACCGCTGCGCCT
TATCCGGTAACTATCGTCTTGAGTCCAACCCGGTAAGACACGACTTATCGCCACTGGCAGCAGCCACTGG
TAACAGGATTAGCAGAGCGAGGTATGTAGGCGGTGCTACAGAGTTCTTGAAGTGGTGGCCTAACTACGGC
TACACTAGAAGGACAGTATTTGGTATCTGCGCTCTGCTGAAGCCAGTTACCTTCGGAAAAAGAGTTGGTA
GCTCTTGATCCGGCAAACAAACCACCGCTGGTAGCGGTGGTTTTTTTGTTTGCAAGCAGCAGATTACGCG
CAGAAAAAAAGGATCTCAAGAAGATCCTTTGATCTTTTCTACGGGGTCTGACGCTCAGTGGAACGAAAAC
TCACGTTAAGGGATTTTGGTCATGAGATTATCAAAAAGGATCTTCACCTAGATCCTTTTAAATTAAAAAT
GAAGTTTTAAATCAATCTAAAGTATATATGAGTAAACTTGGTCTGACAGTTACCAATGCTTAATCAGTGA
GGCACCTATCTCAGCGATCTGTCTATTTCGTTCATCCATAGTTGCCTGACTCCCCGTCGTGTAGATAACT
ACGATACGGGAGGGCTTACCATCTGGCCCCAGTGCTGCAATGATACCGCGAGACCCACGCTCACCGGCTC
CAGATTTATCAGCAATAAACCAGCCAGCCGGAAGGGCCGAGCGCAGAAGTGGTCCTGCAACTTTATCCGC
CTCCATCCAGTCTATTAATTGTTGCCGGGAAGCTAGAGTAAGTAGTTCGCCAGTTAATAGTTTGCGCAAC
GTTGTTGCCATTGCTACAGGCATCGTGGTGTCACGCTCGTCGTTTGGTATGGCTTCATTCAGCTCCGGTT
CCCAACGATCAAGGCGAGTTACATGATCCCCCATGTTGTGCAAAAAAGCGGTTAGCTCCTTCGGTCCTCC
GATCGTTGTCAGAAGTAAGTTGGCCGCAGTGTTATCACTCATGGTTATGGCAGCACTGCATAATTCTCTT
ACTGTCATGCCATCCGTAAGATGCTTTTCTGTGACTGGTGAGTACTCAACCAAGTCATTCTGAGAATAGT
GTATGCGGCGACCGAGTTGCTCTTGCCCGGCGTCAATACGGGATAATACCGCGCCACATAGCAGAACTTT
AAAAGTGCTCATCATTGGAAAACGTTCTTCGGGGCGAAAACTCTCAAGGATCTTACCGCTGTTGAGATCC
AGTTCGATGTAACCCACTCGTGCACCCAACTGATCTTCAGCATCTTTTACTTTCACCAGCGTTTCTGGGT
GAGCAAAAACAGGAAGGCAAAATGCCGCAAAAAAGGGAATAAGGGCGACACGGAAATGTTGAATACTCAT
ACTCTTCCTTTTTCAATATTATTGAAGCATTTATCAGGGTTATTGTCTCATGAGCGGATACATATTTGAA
TGTATTTAGAAAAATAAACAAATAGGGGTTCCGCGCACATTTCCCCGAAAAGTGCCACCTGACGTCTAAG
AAACCATTATTATCATGACATTAACCTATAAAAATAGGCGTATCACGAGGCCAACTGTGGGAATACTCAG
GTATCGTAAGATGCAAGAGTTCGAATCTCTTAGCAACCATTATTTTTTTCCTCAACATAACGAGAACACA
CAGGGGCGCTATCGCACAGAATCAAATTCGATGACTGGAAATTTTTTGTTAATTTCAGAGGTCGCCTGAC
GCATATACCTTTTTCAACTGAAAAATTGGGAGAAAAAGGAAAGGTGAGAGGCCGGAACCGGCTTTTCATA
TAGAATAGAGAAGCGTTCATGACTAAATGCTTGCATCACAATACTTGAAGTTGACAATATTATTTAAGGA
CCTATTGTTTTTTCCAATAGGTGGTTAGCAATCGTCTTACTTTCTAACTTTTCTTACCTTTTACATTTCA
GCAATATATATATATATTTCAAGGATATACCATTCTAATGTCTGCCCCTAAGAAGATCGTCGTTTTGCCA
GGTGACCACGTTGGTCAAGAAATCACAGCCGAAGCCATTAAGGTTCTTAAAGCTATTTCTGATGTTCGTT
CCAATGTCAAGTTCGATTTCGAAAATCATTTAATTGGTGGTGCTGCTATCGATGCTACAGGTGTCCCACT
TCCAGATGAGGCGCTGGAAGCCTCCAAGAAGGTTGATGCCGTTTTGT
Features (pLannotate 1.2.2; 14 found; start..end, strand, type, name):
    987..1022    +  CDS            rop (fragment): Rop protein, which maintains plasmids at low copy number; rop
   1124..1223    +  misc_feature   bom (fragment): basis of mobility region from pBR322
   1806..2477    +  CDS            E2-Orange: E2-Orange is a basic (constitutively fluorescent) orange fluorescent protein published in 2009, derived from Discosoma sp.. It is reported to be a somewhat slowly-maturing tetramer with low acid sensitivity.
   2490..2810    +  CDS            DmrD: dimeric F36M mutant of FK506-binding protein FKBP12 dimerization can be reversed by ligand binding
   2824..3071    +  terminator     CYC1 terminator: S. cerevisiae CYC1; transcription terminator for CYC1
   3114..3130    -  protein_bind   lac operator: The lac repressor binds to the lac operator to inhibit transcription in E. coli. This inhibition can be relieved by adding lactose or isopropyl-β-D-thiogalactopyranoside (IPTG). lac repressor encoded by lacI
   3138..3168    -  promoter       lac promoter: promoter for the E. coli lac operon
   3183..3204    -  protein_bind   CAP binding site: CAP binding activates transcription in the presence of cAMP. E. coli catabolite activator protein
   3217..3308    -  CDS            lacI (fragment): lac repressor; lacI; The lac repressor binds to the lac operator to inhibit transcription in E. coli. This inhibition can be relieved by adding lactose or isopropyl-β-D-thiogalactopyranoside (IPTG).
   3491..4079    -  rep_origin     ori: high-copy-number ColE1/pMB1/pBR322/pUC origin of replication
   4250..5110    -  CDS            AmpR: β-lactamase; bla; confers resistance to ampicillin, carbenicillin, and related antibiotics
   5111..5215    -  promoter       AmpR promoter: bla
   5303..5707    +  promoter       LEU2 promoter: S. cerevisiae LEU2
   5708..875     +  CDS            LEU2 (across the origin): 3-isopropylmalate dehydrogenase, required for leucine biosynthesis; S. cerevisiae LEU2; yeast auxotrophic marker
