>Addgene plasmid #140158 | YIplac128-pOst1-ESCargo(Orange) | addgene full sequence | sequence record 275883 | Addgene NGS Result
CGTCGTTTTGCCAGGTGACCACGTTGGTCAAGAAATCACAGCCGAAGCCATTAAGGTTCTTAAAGCTATT
TCTGATGTTCGTTCCAATGTCAAGTTCGATTTCGAAAATCATTTAATTGGTGGTGCTGCTATCGATGCTA
CAGGTGTTCCACTTCCAGATGAGGCGCTGGAAGCCTCCAAGAAGGCTGATGCCGTTTTGTTAGGTGCTGT
GGGTGGTCCTAAATGGGGTACAGGTAGTGTTAGACCTGAACAAGGTTTACTAAAAATCCGTAAAGAACTT
CAATTGTACGCCAACTTAAGACCATGTAACTTTGCATCCGACTCTCTTTTAGACTTATCTCCAATCAAGC
CACAATTTGCTAAAGGTACTGACTTCGTTGTTGTCAGAGAATTAGTGGGAGGTATTTACTTTGGTAAGAG
AAAGGAAGACGATGGTGATGGTGTCGCTTGGGATAGTGAACAATACACCGTTCCAGAAGTGCAAAGAATC
ACAAGAATGGCCGCTTTCATGGCCCTACAACATGAGCCACCATTGCCTATTTGGTCCTTGGATAAAGCTA
ATGTTTTGGCCTCTTCAAGATTATGGAGAAAAACTGTGGAGGAAACCATCAAGAACGAATTTCCTACATT
GAAGGTTCAACATCAATTGATTGATTCTGCCGCCATGATCCTAGTTAAGAACCCAACCCACCTAAATGGT
ATTATAATCACCAGCAACATGTTTGGTGATATCATCTCCGATGAAGCCTCCGTTATCCCAGGTTCCTTGG
GTTTGTTGCCATCTGCGTCCTTGGCCTCTTTGCCAGACAAGAACACCGCATTTGGTTTGTACGAACCATG
CCACGGTTCTGCTCCAGATTTGCCAAAGAATAAGGTCAACCCTATCGCCACTATCTTGTCTGCTGCAATG
ATGTTGAAATTGTCATTGAACTTGCCTGAAGAAGGTAAGGCCATTGAAGATGCAGTTAAAAAGGTTTTGG
ATGCAGGTATCAGAACTGGTGATTTAGGTGGTTCCAACAGTACCACCGAAGTCGGTGATGCTGTCGCCGA
AGAAGTTAAGAAAATCCTTGCTTAAAAAGATTCTCTTTTTTTATGATATTTGTACATAAACTTTATAAAT
GAAATTCATAATAGAAACGACACGAAATTACAAAATGGAATATGTTCATAGGGTAGGCCCTTTCGTCTCG
CGCGTTTCGGTGATGACGGTGAAAACCTCTGACACATGCAGCTCCCGGAGACGGTCACAGCTTGTCTGTA
AGCGGATGCCGGGAGCAGACAAGCCCGTCAGGGCGCGTCAGCGGGTGTTGGCGGGTGTCGGGGCTGGCTT
AACTATGCGGCATCAGAGCAGATTGTACTGAGAGTGCACCATATGCGGTGTGAAATACCGCACAGATGCG
TAAGGAGAAAATACCGCATCAGGCGGACCTTAATACATTCAGACACTTCTGCGGTATCACCCTACTTATT
CCCTTCGAGATTATATCTAGGAACCCATCAGGTTGGTGGAAGATTACCCGTTCTAAGACTTTTCAGCTTC
CTCTATTGATGTTACACCTGGACACCCCTTTTCTGGCATCCAGTTTTTAATCTTCAGTGGCATGTGAGAT
TCTCCGAAATTAATTAAAGCAATCACACAATTCTCTCGGATACCACCTCGGTTGAAACTGACAGGTGGTT
TGTTACGCATGCTAATGCAAAGGAGCCTATATACCTTTGGCTCGGCTGCTGTAACAGGGAATATAAAGGG
CAGCATAATTTAGGAGTTTAGTGAACTTGCAACATTTACTATTTTCCCTTCTTACGTAAATATTTTTCTT
TTTAATTCTAAATCAATCTTTTTCAATTTTTTGTTTGTATTCTTTTCTTGCTTAAATCTATAACTACAAA
AAACACATACATAAACTAAAAGAATTCAAAAATGAGGCAGGTTTGGTTCTCTTGGATTGTGGGATTGTTC
CTATGTTTTTTCAACGTGTCTTCTGCTGCGCCGGTGAACACCACCGATAGCACTGAGAACGTCATCAAGC
CCTTCATGCGCTTCAAGGTGCACATGGAGGGCTCCGTGAACGGCCACGAGTTCGAGATCGAGGGCGAGGG
CGAGGGCAAGCCCTACGAGGGCACCCAGACCGCCAAGCTGCAGGTGACCAAGGGCGGCCCCCTGCCCTTC
GCCTGGGACATCCTGTCCCCCCAGTTCACCTACGGCTCCAAGGCCTACGTGAAGCACCCCGCCGACATCC
CCGACTACAAGAAGCTGTCCTTCCCCGAGGGCTTCAAGTGGGAGCGCGTGATGAACTTCGAGGACGGCGG
CGTGGTGACCGTGACCCAGGACTCCTCCCTGCAGGACGGCACCTTCATCTACCACGTGAAGTTCATCGGC
GTGAACTTCCCCTCCGACGGCCCCGTAATGCAGAAGAAGACTCTGGGCTGGGAGCCCTCCACCGAGCGCC
TGTACCCCCGCGACGGCGTGCTGAAGGGCGAGATCCACAAGGCGCTGAAGCTGAAGGGCGGCGGCCACTA
CCTGGTGGAGTTCAAGACAATCTACATGGCCAAGAAGCCCGTGAAGCTGCCCGGCTACTACTACGTGGAC
TCCAAGCTGGACATCACCTCCCACAACGAGGACTACACCGTGGTGGAGCAGTACGAGCGCGCCGAGGCCC
GCCACCACCTGTTCCAGGGATCCTCTAGAGGAGTGCAGGTGGAAACCATCTCCCCAGGAGACGGGCGCAC
CTTCCCCAAGCGCGGCCAGACCGTTGTGGTGCACTACACCGGGATGCTTGAAGATGGAAAGAAACTAGAT
TCCTCCCGGGACAGAAACAAGCCCTTTAAGTTTATGCTAGGCAAGCAGGAGGTGATCCGAGGCTGGGAAG
AAGGGGTTGCCCAGATGAGTGTGGGTCAGAGAGCCAAACTGACTATATCTCCAGATTATGCCTATGGTGC
CACTGGGCACCCAGGCGTTATCCCACCACATGCCACTCTCGTCTTCGATGTGGAGCTTCTAAAACTGGAA
TAAACTAGAGTCATCATGTAATTAGTTATGTCACGCTTACATTCACGCCCTCCCCCCACATCCGCTCTAA
CCGAAAAGGAAGGAGTTAGACAACCTGAAGTCTAGGTCCCTATTTATTTTTTTATAGTTATGTTAGTATT
AAGAACGTTATTTATATTTCAAATTTTTCTTTTTTTTCTGTACAGACGCGTGTACGCATGTAACATTATA
CTGAAAACCTTGCTTGAGAAGGTTTTGGGACGCTCGAAGGCTTTAATTTGCAAGCTTGGCGTAATCATGG
TCATAGCTGTTTCCTGTGTGAAATTGTTATCCGCTCACAATTCCACACAACATACGAGCCGGAAGCATAA
AGTGTAAAGCCTGGGGTGCCTAATGAGTGAGCTAACTCACATTAATTGCGTTGCGCTCACTGCCCGCTTT
CCAGTCGGGAAACCTGTCGTGCCAGCTGCATTAATGAATCGGCCAACGCGCGGGGAGAGGCGGTTTGCGT
ATTGGGCGCTCTTCCGCTTCCTCGCTCACTGACTCGCTGCGCTCGGTCGTTCGGCTGCGGCGAGCGGTAT
CAGCTCACTCAAAGGCGGTAATACGGTTATCCACAGAATCAGGGGATAACGCAGGAAAGAACATGTGAGC
AAAAGGCCAGCAAAAGGCCAGGAACCGTAAAAAGGCCGCGTTGCTGGCGTTTTTCCATAGGCTCCGCCCC
CCTGACGAGCATCACAAAAATCGACGCTCAAGTCAGAGGTGGCGAAACCCGACAGGACTATAAAGATACC
AGGCGTTTCCCCCTGGAAGCTCCCTCGTGCGCTCTCCTGTTCCGACCCTGCCGCTTACCGGATACCTGTC
CGCCTTTCTCCCTTCGGGAAGCGTGGCGCTTTCTCATAGCTCACGCTGTAGGTATCTCAGTTCGGTGTAG
GTCGTTCGCTCCAAGCTGGGCTGTGTGCACGAACCCCCCGTTCAGCCCGACCGCTGCGCCTTATCCGGTA
ACTATCGTCTTGAGTCCAACCCGGTAAGACACGACTTATCGCCACTGGCAGCAGCCACTGGTAACAGGAT
TAGCAGAGCGAGGTATGTAGGCGGTGCTACAGAGTTCTTGAAGTGGTGGCCTAACTACGGCTACACTAGA
AGAACAGTATTTGGTATCTGCGCTCTGCTGAAGCCAGTTACCTTCGGAAAAAGAGTTGGTAGCTCTTGAT
CCGGCAAACAAACCACCGCTGGTAGCGGTGGTTTTTTTGTTTGCAAGCAGCAGATTACGCGCAGAAAAAA
AGGATCTCAAGAAGATCCTTTGATCTTTTCTACGGGGTCTGACGCTCAGTGGAACGAAAACTCACGTTAA
GGGATTTTGGTCATGAGATTATCAAAAAGGATCTTCACCTAGATCCTTTTAAATTAAAAATGAAGTTTTA
AATCAATCTAAAGTATATATGAGTAAACTTGGTCTGACAGTTACCAATGCTTAATCAGTGAGGCACCTAT
CTCAGCGATCTGTCTATTTCGTTCATCCATAGTTGCCTGACTCCCCGTCGTGTAGATAACTACGATACGG
GAGGGCTTACCATCTGGCCCCAGTGCTGCAATGATACCGCGAGACCCACGCTCACCGGCTCCAGATTTAT
CAGCAATAAACCAGCCAGCCGGAAGGGCCGAGCGCAGAAGTGGTCCTGCAACTTTATCCGCCTCCATCCA
GTCTATTAATTGTTGCCGGGAAGCTAGAGTAAGTAGTTCGCCAGTTAATAGTTTGCGCAACGTTGTTGCC
ATTGCTACAGGCATCGTGGTGTCACGCTCGTCGTTTGGTATGGCTTCATTCAGCTCCGGTTCCCAACGAT
CAAGGCGAGTTACATGATCCCCCATGTTGTGCAAAAAAGCGGTTAGCTCCTTCGGTCCTCCGATCGTTGT
CAGAAGTAAGTTGGCCGCAGTGTTATCACTCATGGTTATGGCAGCACTGCATAATTCTCTTACTGTCATG
CCATCCGTAAGATGCTTTTCTGTGACTGGTGAGTACTCAACCAAGTCATTCTGAGAATAGTGTATGCGGC
GACCGAGTTGCTCTTGCCCGGCGTCAATACGGGATAATACCGCGCCACATAGCAGAACTTTAAAAGTGCT
CATCATTGGAAAACGTTCTTCGGGGCGAAAACTCTCAAGGATCTTACCGCTGTTGAGATCCAGTTCGATG
TAACCCACTCGTGCACCCAACTGATCTTCAGCATCTTTTACTTTCACCAGCGTTTCTGGGTGAGCAAAAA
CAGGAAGGCAAAATGCCGCAAAAAAGGGAATAAGGGCGACACGGAAATGTTGAATACTCATACTCTTCCT
TTTTCAATATTATTGAAGCATTTATCAGGGTTATTGTCTCATGAGCGGATACATATTTGAATGTATTTAG
AAAAATAAACAAATAGGGGTTCCGCGCACATTTCCCCGAAAAGTGCCACCTGACGTCTAAGAAACCATTA
TTATCATGACATTAACCTATAAAAATAGGCGTATCACGAGGCCAACTGTGGGAATACTCAGGTATCGTAA
GATGCAAGAGTTCGAATCTCTTAGCAACCATTATTTTTTTCCTCAACATAACGAGAACACACAGGGGCGC
TATCGCACAGAATCAAATTCGATGACTGGAAATTTTTTGTTAATTTCAGAGGTCGCCTGACGCATATACC
TTTTTCAACTGAAAAATTGGGAGAAAAAGGAAAGGTGAGAGCGCCGGAACCGGCTTTTCATATAGAATAG
AGAAGCGTTCATGACTAAATGCTTGCATCACAATACTTGAAGTTGACAATATTATTTAAGGACCTATTGT
TTTTTCCAATAGGTGGTTAGCAATCGTCTTACTTTCTAACTTTTCTTACCTTTTACATTTCAGCAATATA
TATATATATTTCAAGGATATACCATTCTAATGTCTGCCCCTAAGAAGAT
Features (pLannotate 1.2.2; 14 found; start..end, strand, type, name):
   1187..1222    +  CDS            rop (fragment): Rop protein, which maintains plasmids at low copy number; rop
   1324..1423    +  misc_feature   bom (fragment): basis of mobility region from pBR322
   2006..2677    +  CDS            E2-Orange: E2-Orange is a basic (constitutively fluorescent) orange fluorescent protein published in 2009, derived from Discosoma sp.. It is reported to be a somewhat slowly-maturing tetramer with low acid sensitivity.
   2690..3010    +  CDS            DmrD: dimeric F36M mutant of FK506-binding protein FKBP12 dimerization can be reversed by ligand binding
   3024..3271    +  terminator     CYC1 terminator: S. cerevisiae CYC1; transcription terminator for CYC1
   3314..3330    -  protein_bind   lac operator: The lac repressor binds to the lac operator to inhibit transcription in E. coli. This inhibition can be relieved by adding lactose or isopropyl-β-D-thiogalactopyranoside (IPTG). lac repressor encoded by lacI
   3338..3368    -  promoter       lac promoter: promoter for the E. coli lac operon
   3383..3404    -  protein_bind   CAP binding site: CAP binding activates transcription in the presence of cAMP. E. coli catabolite activator protein
   3417..3509    -  CDS            lacI (fragment): lac repressor; lacI; The lac repressor binds to the lac operator to inhibit transcription in E. coli. This inhibition can be relieved by adding lactose or isopropyl-β-D-thiogalactopyranoside (IPTG).
   3692..4280    -  rep_origin     ori: high-copy-number ColE1/pMB1/pBR322/pUC origin of replication
   4451..5311    -  CDS            AmpR: β-lactamase; bla; confers resistance to ampicillin, carbenicillin, and related antibiotics
   5312..5416    -  promoter       AmpR promoter: bla
   5504..5909    +  promoter       LEU2 promoter: S. cerevisiae LEU2
   5910..1072    +  CDS            LEU2 (across the origin): LEU3_YEAST - Experimental evidence at protein level: Swiss-Prot protein existence level 1. Catalyzes the oxidation of 3-carboxy-2-hydroxy-4- methylpentanoate (3-isopropylmalate) to 3-carboxy-4-methyl-2- oxopentanoate. The product decarboxylates to 4-methyl-2 oxopentanoate. From Saccharomyces cerevisiae (strain ATCC 204508 / S288c) (Baker's yeast).
