[The description below was written by a language model from this plasmid's Addgene catalogue record and pLannotate feature annotations shown in this document.]
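Description:
YIplac128-pOst1-ESCargo(Orange) is a yeast integrating expression plasmid of about 5.9 kb built on the YIplac128 backbone. It has no annotated yeast replication origin, consistent with an integrative vector that is maintained only after recombination into the genome. The record states that it is expressed at the LEU2 locus, and the plasmid carries the S. cerevisiae LEU2 promoter and coding sequence as the auxotrophic marker for selection in leucine-deficient strains. In E. coli it is propagated through a high-copy ColE1/pUC-type origin with ampicillin resistance (AmpR and its bla promoter). Remnants of rop, bom, lacI and the lac promoter/operator region are backbone leftovers with no role in the yeast cassette.

The payload is a synthetic fusion named pOst1-APVNTT-E2-Orange-FKBP(LV)(C22V), listed as driven by the TPI1 promoter and followed by the CYC1 terminator. The promoter and the N-terminal pOst1-APVNTT segment are not picked up by the automated annotation, but they would fit in the unannotated stretch upstream of E2-Orange. The insert name suggests that pOst1 is an Ost1-derived targeting sequence that directs the protein into the secretory pathway, although the record does not define it. E2-Orange is a tetrameric orange fluorescent protein derived from Discosoma. It is fused to an FKBP12 variant that the annotation matches to the self-dimerizing DmrD domain, whose association can be reversed by ligand binding. Combining a tetrameric fluorophore with a reversibly dimerizing domain would allow the cargo to form aggregates that dissolve when ligand is added, which fits the stated purpose of a regulatable fluorescent secretory cargo for following secretory traffic in yeast. The depositor and sequencing-derived records differ by two nucleotides in length and show the same features.
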