Addgene plasmid #140158: YIplac128-pOst1-ESCargo(Orange)
Purpose: Expresses a regulatable secretory cargo for yeast at the LEU2 locus
Depositing lab: Benjamin Glick. Depositing organization: University of Chicago. Publication: ESCargo: a regulatable fluorescent secretory cargo for diverse model organisms. Casler JC, Zajac AL, Valbuena FM, Sparvoli D, Jeyifous O, Turkewitz AP, Horne-Badovinac S, Green WN, Glick BS. Mol Biol Cell. 2020 Oct 28:mbcE20090591. doi: 10.1091/mbc.E20-09-0591. PubMed 33112725.
Backbone
  Vector backbone: YIplac128
  Vector type: Yeast Expression
  Selectable markers: LEU2
Growth in bacteria
  Bacterial resistance: Ampicillin, 100 μg/mL
  Growth temperature: 37°C
  Growth strain: DH5alpha
  Copy number: Unknown
Gene/Insert
  Gene/Insert name: pOst1-APVNTT-E2-Orange-FKBP(LV)(C22V)
  Species: Synthetic
  Promoter: TPI1
  Cloning method: Restriction Enzyme; 5′ cloning site Unknown (unknown if destroyed)
Terms and licenses: Academic/Nonprofit Terms; Industry Terms: Not Available to Industry
How to cite: YIplac128-pOst1-ESCargo(Orange) was a gift from Benjamin Glick (Addgene plasmid # 140158 ; http://n2t.net/addgene:140158 ; RRID:Addgene_140158)
