>Addgene plasmid #140158 | YIplac128-pOst1-ESCargo(Orange) | depositor partial sequence | sequence record 271614 | Partial Sequence
ATGAGGCAGGTTTGGTTCTCTTGGATTGTGGGATTGTTCCTATGTTTTTTCAACGTGTCTTCTGCTGCGC
CGGTGAACACCACCGATAGCACTGAGAACGTCATCAAGCCCTTCATGCGCTTCAAGGTGCACATGGAGGG
CTCCGTGAACGGCCACGAGTTCGAGATCGAGGGCGAGGGCGAGGGCAAGCCCTACGAGGGCACCCAGACC
GCCAAGCTGCAGGTGACCAAGGGCGGCCCCCTGCCCTTCGCCTGGGACATCCTGTCCCCCCAGTTCACCT
ACGGCTCCAAGGCCTACGTGAAGCACCCCGCCGACATCCCCGACTACAAGAAGCTGTCCTTCCCCGAGGG
CTTCAAGTGGGAGCGCGTGATGAACTTCGAGGACGGCGGCGTGGTGACCGTGACCCAGGACTCCTCCCTG
CAGGACGGCACCTTCATCTACCACGTGAAGTTCATCGGCGTGAACTTCCCCTCCGACGGCCCCGTAATGC
AGAAGAAGACTCTGGGCTGGGAGCCCTCCACCGAGCGCCTGTACCCCCGCGACGGCGTGCTGAAGGGCGA
GATCCACAAGGCGCTGAAGCTGAAGGGCGGCGGCCACTACCTGGTGGAGTTCAAGACAATCTACATGGCC
AAGAAGCCCGTGAAGCTGCCCGGCTACTACTACGTGGACTCCAAGCTGGACATCACCTCCCACAACGAGG
ACTACACCGTGGTGGAGCAGTACGAGCGCGCCGAGGCCCGCCACCACCTGTTCCAGGGATCCTCTAGAGG
AGTGCAGGTGGAAACCATCTCCCCAGGAGACGGGCGCACCTTCCCCAAGCGCGGCCAGACCGTTGTGGTG
CACTACACCGGGATGCTTGAAGATGGAAAGAAACTAGATTCCTCCCGGGACAGAAACAAGCCCTTTAAGT
TTATGCTAGGCAAGCAGGAGGTGATCCGAGGCTGGGAAGAAGGGGTTGCCCAGATGAGTGTGGGTCAGAG
AGCCAAACTGACTATATCTCCAGATTATGCCTATGGTGCCACTGGGCACCCAGGCGTTATCCCACCACAT
GCCACTCTCGTCTTCGATGTGGAGCTTCTAAAACTGGAATAA
